>Addgene plasmid #168995 | cpLID-micro | addgene full sequence | sequence record 361251 | Addgene NGS Result
CGCCATGCATTAGTTATTAATAGTAATCAATTACGGGGTCATTAGTTCATAGCCCATATATGGAGTTCCG
CGTTACATAACTTACGGTAAATGGCCCGCCTGGCTGACCGCCCAACGACCCCCGCCCATTGACGTCAATA
ATGACGTATGTTCCCATAGTAACGCCAATAGGGACTTTCCATTGACGTCAATGGGTGGAGTATTTACGGT
AAACTGCCCACTTGGCAGTACATCAAGTGTATCATATGCCAAGTACGCCCCCTATTGACGTCAATGACGG
TAAATGGCCCGCCTGGCATTATGCCCAGTACATGACCTTATGGGACTTTCCTACTTGGCAGTACATCTAC
GTATTAGTCATCGCTATTACCATGGTGATGCGGTTTTGGCAGTACATCAATGGGCGTGGATAGCGGTTTG
ACTCACGGGGATTTCCAAGTCTCCACCCCATTGACGTCAATGGGAGTTTGTTTTGGCACCAAAATCAACG
GGACTTTCCAAAATGTCGTAACAACTCCGCCCCATTGACGCAAATGGGCGGTAGGCGTGTACGGTGGGAG
GTCTATATAAGCAGAGCTGGTTTAGTGAACCGTCAGATCCGCTAGAAAGCTTGCCACTAGTACCATGGTG
AGCAAGGGCGAGGAGGATAACATGGCCATCATCAAGGAGTTCATGCGCTTCAAGGTGCACATGGAGGGCT
CCGTGAACGGCCACGAGTTCGAGATCGAGGGCGAGGGCGAGGGCCGCCCCTACGAGGGCACCCAGACCGC
CAAGCTGAAGGTGACCAAGGGTGGCCCCCTGCCCTTCGCCTGGGACATCCTGTCCCCTCAGTTCATGTAC
GGCTCCAAGGCCTACGTGAAGCACCCCGCCGACATCCCCGACTACTTGAAGCTGTCCTTCCCCGAGGGCT
TCAAGTGGGAGCGCGTGATGAACTTCGAGGACGGCGGCGTGGTGACCGTGACCCAGGACTCCTCCCTGCA
GGACGGCGAGTTCATCTACAAGGTGAAGCTGCGCGGCACCAACTTCCCCTCCGACGGCCCCGTAATGCAG
AAGAAGACCATGGGCTGGGAGGCCTCCTCCGAGCGGATGTACCCCGAGGACGGCGCCCTGAAGGGCGAGA
TCAAGCAGAGGCTGAAGCTGAAGGACGGCGGCCACTACGACGCTGAGGTCAAGACCACCTACAAGGCCAA
GAAGCCCGTGCAGCTGCCCGGCGCCTACAACGTCAACATCAAGTTGGACATCACCTCCCACAACGAGGAC
TACACCATCGTGGAACAGTACGAACGCGCCGAGGGCCGCCACTCCACCGGCGGCATGGACGAGCTGTACA
AGTATGGTGGATCACTCGAGAGCGGAAGCTCCCCGAAACGCCCTAAGCTGCTGCGTGAATATTACGATTG
GCTGGTTGATAACAGCTTTACCCCATATCTGGTGGTGGATGCCACATACCTGGGCGTGAACGTGCCCGTG
GAGTATGTGAAAGACGGTCAGATCGTGCTGAATCTGTCTGCAAGTGCGACCGGCAACCTGCAACTGACAA
ATGATTTTATCCAGTTCAACGCCCAGTTTAAGGGCGTGTCTCGTGAACTGTATATCCCGATGGGTGCCGC
TCTGGCCATTTACGCTCGCGAGAACGGCGATGGTGTGATGTTCGAACCAGAAGAAATCTATGACGAGCTG
AATATTGGTGGCAGCGGTGTCGACTCCGGGAGTGAGGGCAGAGGAAGTCTTCTAACATGCGGTGACGTGG
AGGAGAATCCCGGCCCACCGGTCGGTAGCATGACCGAACGTCTTCATGGCGCCGCTGAGCGTGAGGCGGT
CTGCCTGATCAAAAAGACAGCCTTTCAGATTGCTGAGGCAGCGAACGACGAAAATTACTTTGGTGGGGGA
TCCGGTGGCTCCGGAGGTGGTTTGGCTACTACACTTGAACGTATTGAGAAGAACTTTGTCATTACTGACC
CAAGATTGCCAGATAATCCCATTATATTCGCGTCCGATAGTTTCTTGCAGTTGACAGAATATAGCCGTGA
AGAAATTTTGGGAAGAAACTGCAGGTTTCTACAAGGTCCTGAAACTGATCGCGCGACAGTGAGAAAAATT
AGAGATGCCATAGATAACCAAACAGAGGTCACTGTTCAGCTGATTAATTATACAAAGAGTGGTAAAAAGT
TCTGGAACCTCTTTCACTTGCAGCCTATGCGAGATCAGAAGGGAGATGTCCAGTACTTTATTGGGGTTCA
GTTGGATGGAGGTACCGGAAGCGGGAGTGGGAGCAAAAAGAAGAAAAAGAAGTCAAAGACAAAGTGTGTA
ATTATGTAGCCCGGGATCCACCGGATCTAGATAACTGATCATAATCAGCCATACCACATTTGTAGAGGTT
TTACTTGCTTTAAAAAACCTCCCACACCTCCCCCTGAACCTGAAACATAAAATGAATGCAATTGTTGTTG
TTAACTTGTTTATTGCAGCTTATAATGGTTACAAATAAAGCAATAGCATCACAAATTTCACAAATAAAGC
ATTTTTTTCACTGCATTCTAGTTGTGGTTTGTCCAAACTCATCAATGTATCTTAACGCGTAAATTGTAAG
CGTTAATATTTTGTTAAAATTCGCGTTAAATTTTTGTTAAATCAGCTCATTTTTTAACCAATAGGCCGAA
ATCGGCAAAATCCCTTATAAATCAAAAGAATAGACCGAGATAGGGT
[37 nt withheld, positions 2707-2743]
AAAGAACGTGGACTCCAACGTCAAAGG
[49 nt withheld, positions 2771-2819]
T
[91 nt withheld, positions 2821-2911]
G
[124 nt withheld, positions 2913-3036]
CAGGTGGCACTTTTCGGGGAAATGTGCGCGGAACCCCTATTTGTTTATTTTTCTAAATACATTCAAATAT
GTATCCGCTCATGAGACAATAACCCTGATAAATGCTTCAATAATATTGAAAAAGGAAGAGTCCTGAGGCG
GAAAGAACCAGCTGTGGAATGTGTGTCAGTTAGGGTGTGGAAAGTCCCCAGGCTCCCCAGCAGGCAGAAG
TATGCAAAGCATGCATCTCAATTAGTCAGCAACCAGGTGTGGAAAGTCCCCAGGCTCCCCAGCAGGCAGA
AGTATGCAAAGCATGCATCTCAATTAGTCAGCAACCATAGTCCCGCCCCTAACTCCGCCCATCCCGCCCC
TAACTCCGCCCAGTTCCGCCCATTCTCCGCCCCATGGCTGACTAATTTTTTTTATTTATGCAGAGGCCGA
GGCCGCCTCGGCCTCTGAGCTATTCCAGAAGTAGTGAGGAGGCTTTTTTGGAGGCCTAGGCTTTTGCAAA
GATCGATCAAGAGACAGGATGAGGATCGTTTCGCATGATTGAACAAGATGGATTGCACGCAGGTTCTCCG
GCCGCTTGGGTGGAGAGGCTATTCGGCTATGACTGGGCACAACAGACAATCGGCTGCTCTGATGCCGCCG
TGTTCCGGCTGTCAGCGCAGGGGCGCCCGGTTCTTTTTGTCAAGACCGACCTGTCCGGTGCCCTGAATGA
ACTGCAAGACGAGGCAGCGCGGCTATCGTGGCTGGCCACGACGGGCGTTCCTTGCGCAGCTGTGCTCGAC
GTTGTCACTGAAGCGGGAAGGGACTGGCTGCTATTGGGCGAAGTGCCGGGGCAGGATCTCCTGTCATCTC
ACCTTGCTCCTGCCGAGAAAGTATCCATCATGGCTGATGCAATGCGGCGGCTGCATACGCTTGATCCGGC
TACCTGCCCATTCGACCACCAAGCGAAACATCGCATCGAGCGAGCACGTACTCGGATGGAAGCCGGTCTT
GTCGATCAGGATGATCTGGACGAAGAGCATCAGGGGCTCGCGCCAGCCGAACTGTTCGCCAGGCTCAAGG
CGAGCATGCCCGACGGCGAGGATCTCGTCGTGACCCATGGCGATGCCTGCTTGCCGAATATCATGGTGGA
AAATGGCCGCTTTTCTGGATTCATCGACTGTGGCCGGCTGGGTGTGGCGGACCGCTATCAGGACATAGCG
TTGGCTACCCGTGATATTGCTGAAGAGCTTGGCGGCGAATGGGCTGACCGCTTCCTCGTGCTTTACGGTA
TCGCCGCTCCCGATTCGCAGCGCATCGCCTTCTATCGCCTTCTTGACGAGTTCTTCTGAGCGGGACTCTG
GGGTTCGAAATGACCGACCAAGCGACGCCCAACCTGCCATCACGAGATTTCGATTCCACCGCCGCCTTCT
ATGAAAGGTTGGGCTTCGGAATCGTTTTCCGGGACGCCGGCTGGATGATCCTCCAGCGCGGGGATCTCAT
GCTGGAGTTCTTCGCCCACCCTAGGGGGAGGCTAACTGAAACACGGAAGGAGACAATACCGGAAGGAACC
CGCGCTATGACGGCAATAAAAAGACAGAATAAAACGCACGGTGTTGGGTCGTTTGTTCATAAACGCGGGG
TTCGGTCCCAGGGCTGGCACTCTGTCGATACCCCACCGAGACCCCATTGGGGCCAATACGCCCGCGTTTC
TTCCTTTTCCCCACCCCACCCCCCAAGTTCGGGTGAAGGCCCAGGGCTCGCAGCCAACGTCGGGGCGGCA
GGCCCTGCCATAGCCTCAGGTTACTCATATATACTTTAGATTGATTTAAAACTTCATTTTTAATTTAAAA
GGATCTAGGTGAAGATCCTTTTTGATAATCTCATGACCAAAATCCCTTAACGTGAGTTTTCGTTCCACTG
AGCGTCAGACCCCGTAGAAAAGATCAAAGGATCTTCTTGAGATCCTTTTTTTCTGCGCGTAATCTGCTGC
TTGCAAACAAAAAAACCACCGCTACCAGCGGTGGTTTGTTTGCCGGATCAAGAGCTACCAACTCTTTTTC
CGAAGGTAACTGGCTTCAGCAGAGCGCAGATACCAAATACTGTTCTTCTAGTGTAGCCGTAGTTAGGCCA
CCACTTCAAGAACTCTGTAGCACCGCCTACATACCTCGCTCTGCTAATCCTGTTACCAGTGGCTGCTGCC
AGTGGCGATAAGTCGTGTCTTACCGGGTTGGACTCAAGACGATAGTTACCGGATAAGGCGCAGCGGTCGG
GCTGAACGGGGGGTTCGTGCACACAGCCCAGCTTGGAGCGAACGACCTACACCGAACTGAGATACCTACA
GCGTGAGCTATGAGAAAGCGCCACGCTTCCCGAAGGGAGAAAGGCGGACAGGTATCCGGTAAGCGGCAGG
GTCGGAACAGGAGAGCGCACGAGGGAGCTTCCAGGGGGAAACGCCTGGTATCTTTATAGTCCTGTCGGGT
TTCGCCACCTCTGACTTGAGCGTCGATTTTTGTGATGCTCGTCAGGGGGGCGGAGCCTATGGAAAAACGC
CAGCAACGCGGCCTTTTTACGGTTCCTGGCCTTTTGCTGGCCTTTTGCTCACATGTTCTTTCCTGCGTTA
TCCCCTGATTCTGTGGATAACCGTATTAC
Features (pLannotate 1.2.2; 16 found; start..end, strand, type, name):
     71..374     +  enhancer       CMV enhancer: human cytomegalovirus immediate early enhancer
    375..578     +  promoter       CMV promoter: human cytomegalovirus (CMV) immediate early promoter
    625..1332    +  CDS            mCherry: mCherry is a basic (constitutively fluorescent) red fluorescent protein published in 2004, derived from Discosoma sp.. It is reported to be a very rapidly-maturing monomer with low acid sensitivity.
   1345..1686    +  CDS            sspB (fragment): SSPB_HAEIN - Experimental evidence at protein level: Swiss-Prot protein existence level 1. Also stimulates degradation of the N-terminus of RseA (residues 1-108, alone or in complex with sigma-E) by ClpX-ClpP in a non-ssrA-mediated fashion. From Haemophilus influenzae (strain ATCC 51907 / DSM 11121 / KW20 / Rd).
   1933..2250    +  CDS            miniSOG: miniSOG is a basic (constitutively fluorescent) cyan fluorescent protein published in 2011, derived from Arabidopsis thaliana. It requires the cofactor flavin for fluorescence.
   2275..2318    +  CDS            K-Ras (fragment): human small GTPase proto-oncoprotein
   2346..2430    +  CDS            large T antigen (fragment): large T antigen from SV40 (simian virus 40)
   2453..2574    +  polyA_signal   SV40 poly(A) signal: SV40 polyadenylation signal
   2608..3036    -  rep_origin     f1 ori (sequence partly withheld): f1 bacteriophage origin of replication; arrow indicates direction of (+) strand synthesis
   3063..3167    +  promoter       AmpR promoter: bla
   3169..3526    +  promoter       SV40 promoter: SV40 enhancer and early promoter
   3561..4355    +  CDS            NeoR/KanR: aminoglycoside phosphotransferase from Tn5; aph(3')-II (or nptII); confers resistance to neomycin, kanamycin, and G418 (Geneticin®)
   4376..4528    +  CDS            ble (fragment): BLE_KLEPN - Experimental evidence at protein level: Swiss-Prot protein existence level 1. Binding protein with a strong affinity to the bleomycin family of antibiotics. Binds to CL990; an antimitotic-antibiotic compound. From Klebsiella pneumoniae.
   4587..4634    +  polyA_signal   HSV TK poly(A) signal: herpes simplex virus thymidine kinase polyadenylation signal (Cole and Stacy, 1985)
   4725..4741    -  polyA_signal   bGH poly(A) signal (fragment): bovine growth hormone polyadenylation signal
   4963..5551    +  rep_origin     ori: high-copy-number ColE1/pMB1/pBR322/pUC origin of replication
