[The description below was written by a language model from this plasmid's Addgene catalogue record and pLannotate feature annotations shown in this document.]
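Description:
cpLID-micro is a mammalian expression plasmid of 5,655 bp built on the mCherry-C1 backbone. It encodes both halves of a light-inducible dimerization system based on circularly permuted LOV2. It is propagated in E. coli at high copy from a ColE1/pUC-type origin and also carries an f1 phage origin. Selection uses a single NeoR/KanR (Tn5 aminoglycoside phosphotransferase) cassette placed behind tandem bacterial (bla) and SV40 early promoters and terminated by the HSV TK polyadenylation signal. This cassette gives kanamycin resistance in bacteria and can support G418 selection in mammalian cells.

The synthetic 1.7 kb insert, mCh-sspB-T2A-cpLID-CAAX, is driven by the CMV immediate early enhancer and promoter and terminated by the SV40 poly(A) signal. It is a single open reading frame in which the T2A self-cleaving peptide yields two separate proteins. The first is mCherry fused to the adaptor sspB, a soluble red-fluorescent component. The second is cpLID, the ssrA peptide joined to circularly permuted LOV2, ending in a CAAX membrane-targeting motif that the annotation matches to a K-Ras fragment. The feature table labels the photosensory region as miniSOG, which most likely reflects sequence similarity among LOV2-derived domains rather than the presence of that reporter. The short hits to SV40 large T antigen, ble and bGH poly(A) look like fragmentary matches rather than functional parts. The T2A and ssrA segments are not annotated separately.

The intended logic is that light changes the conformation of cpLOV2 and so controls ssrA–sspB binding. This would recruit the mCherry-sspB partner to the membrane-anchored component, a relocalization that can be followed by red fluorescence. "Micro" presumably designates the sspB variant, but the record does not define the term.
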