Addgene plasmid #168995: cpLID-micro
Purpose: circularly permuted LOV2 based optical dimerization system (ssrA-cpLOV2 and sspB)
Depositing lab: Yubin Zhou. Depositing organization: Texas A&M University. Publication: Circularly permuted LOV2 as a modular photoswitch for optogenetic engineering. He L, Tan P, Zhu L, Huang K, Nguyen NT, Wang R, Guo L, Li L, Yang Y, Huang Z, Huang Y, Han G, Wang J, Zhou Y. Nat Chem Biol. 2021 Aug;17(8):915-923. doi: 10.1038/s41589-021-00792-9. Epub 2021 May 6. PubMed 33958793.
Backbone
  Vector backbone: mCherry-C1
  Backbone size w/o insert (bp): 3963
  Total vector size (bp): 5655
  Vector type: Mammalian Expression
Growth in bacteria
  Bacterial resistance: Kanamycin, 50 μg/mL
  Growth temperature: 37°C
  Growth strain: DH5alpha
  Copy number: High Copy
Gene/Insert
  Gene/Insert name: mCh-sspB-T2A-cpLID-CAAX (alt name: cpLID (micro) system)
  Species: Synthetic
  Insert size (bp): 1692
  Promoter: CMV
  Cloning method: Restriction Enzyme; 5′ cloning site HindIII (unknown if destroyed); 3′ cloning site XmaI (unknown if destroyed)
  Sequencing primers: 5′ CMVf: CGCAAATGGGCGGTAGGCGTG
Terms and licenses: Academic/Nonprofit Terms; Industry Terms: Not Available to Industry
How to cite: cpLID-micro was a gift from Yubin Zhou (Addgene plasmid # 168995 ; http://n2t.net/addgene:168995 ; RRID:Addgene_168995)
